>Addgene plasmid #139606 | pcDNA3.1-VEGFR2-mCherry | addgene full sequence | sequence record 275769 | Addgene NGS Result
GACGGATCGGGAGATCTCCCGATCCCCTATGGTGCACTCTCAGTACAATCTGCTCTGATGCCGCATAGTT
AAGCCAGTATCTGCTCCCTGCTTGTGTGTTGGAGGTCGCTGAGTAGTGCGCGAGCAAAATTTAAGCTACA
ACAAGGCAAGGCTTGACCGACAATTGCATGAAGAATCTGCTTAGGGTTAGGCGTTTTGCGCTGCTTCGCG
ATGTACGGGCCAGATATACGCGTTGACATTGATTATTGACTAGTTATTAATAGTAATCAATTACGGGGTC
ATTAGTTCATAGCCCATATATGGAGTTCCGCGTTACATAACTTACGGTAAATGGCCCGCCTGGCTGACCG
CCCAACGACCCCCGCCCATTGACGTCAATAATGACGTATGTTCCCATAGTAACGCCAATAGGGACTTTCC
ATTGACGTCAATGGGTGGAGTATTTACGGTAAACTGCCCACTTGGCAGTACATCAAGTGTATCATATGCC
AAGTACGCCCCCTATTGACGTCAATGACGGTAAATGGCCCGCCTGGCATTATGCCCAGTACATGACCTTA
TGGGACTTTCCTACTTGGCAGTACATCTACGTATTAGTCATCGCTATTACCATGGTGATGCGGTTTTGGC
AGTACATCAATGGGCGTGGATAGCGGTTTGACTCACGGGGATTTCCAAGTCTCCACCCCATTGACGTCAA
TGGGAGTTTGTTTTGGCACCAAAATCAACGGGACTTTCCAAAATGTCGTAACAACTCCGCCCCATTGACG
CAAATGGGCGGTAGGCGTGTACGGTGGGAGGTCTATATAAGCAGAGCTCTCTGGCTAACTAGAGAACCCA
CTGCTTACTGGCTTATCGAAATTAATACGACTCACTATAGGGAGACCCAAGCTGGCTAGCGTTTAAACTT
AAGCTTGGTACCATGCAGAGCAAGGTGCTGCTGGCCGTCGCCCTGTGGCTCTGCGTGGAGACCCGGGCCG
CCTCTGTGGGTTTGCCTAGTGTTTCTCTTGATCTGCCCAGGCTCAGCATACAAAAAGACATACTTACAAT
TAAGGCTAATACAACTCTTCAAATTACTTGCAGGGGACAGAGGGACTTGGACTGGCTTTGGCCCAATAAT
CAGAGTGGCAGTGAGCAAAGGGTGGAGGTGACTGAGTGCAGCGATGGCCTCTTCTGTAAGACACTCACAA
TTCCAAAAGTGATCGGAAATGACACTGGAGCCTACAAGTGCTTCTACCGGGAAACTGACTTGGCCTCGGT
CATTTATGTCTATGTTCAAGATTACAGATCTCCATTTATTGCTTCTGTTAGTGACCAACATGGAGTCGTG
TACATTACTGAGAACAAAAACAAAACTGTGGTGATTCCATGTCTCGGGTCCATTTCAAATCTCAACGTGT
CACTTTGTGCAAGATACCCAGAAAAGAGATTTGTTCCTGATGGTAACAGAATTTCCTGGGACAGCAAGAA
GGGCTTTACTATTCCCAGCTACATGATCAGCTATGCTGGCATGGTCTTCTGTGAAGCAAAAATTAATGAT
GAAAGTTACCAGTCTATTATGTACATAGTTGTCGTTGTAGGGTATAGGATTTATGATGTGGTTCTGAGTC
CGTCTCATGGAATTGAACTATCTGTTGGAGAAAAGCTTGTCTTAAATTGTACAGCAAGAACTGAACTAAA
TGTGGGGATTGACTTCAACTGGGAATACCCTTCTTCGAAGCATCAGCATAAGAAACTTGTAAACCGAGAC
CTAAAAACCCAGTCTGGGAGTGAGATGAAGAAATTTTTGAGCACCTTAACTATAGATGGTGTAACCCGGA
GTGACCAAGGATTGTACACCTGTGCAGCATCCAGTGGGCTGATGACCAAGAAGAACAGCACATTTGTCAG
GGTCCATGAAAAACCTTTTGTTGCTTTTGGAAGTGGCATGGAATCTCTGGTGGAAGCCACGGTGGGGGAG
CGTGTCAGAATCCCTGCGAAGTACCTTGGTTACCCACCCCCAGAAATAAAATGGTATAAAAATGGAATAC
CCCTTGAGTCCAATCACACAATTAAAGCGGGGCATGTACTGACGATTATGGAAGTGAGTGAAAGAGACAC
AGGAAATTACACTGTCATCCTTACCAATCCCATTTCAAAGGAGAAGCAGAGCCATGTGGTCTCTCTGGTT
GTGTATGTCCCACCCCAGATTGGTGAGAAATCTCTAATCTCTCCTGTGGATTCCTACCAGTACGGCACCA
CTCAAACGCTGACATGTACGGTCTATGCCATTCCTCCCCCGCATCACATCCACTGGTATTGGCAGTTGGA
GGAAGAGTGCGCCAACGAGCCCAGCCAAGCTGTCTCAGTGACAAACCCATACCCTTGTGAAGAATGGAGA
AGTGTGGAGGACTTCCAGGGAGGAAATAAAATTGAAGTTAATAAAAATCAATTTGCTCTAATTGAAGGAA
AAAACAAAACTGTAAGTACCCTTGTTATCCAAGCGGCAAATGTGTCAGCTTTGTACAAATGTGAAGCGGT
CAACAAAGTCGGGAGAGGAGAGAGGGTGATCTCCTTCCACGTGACCAGGGGTCCTGAAATTACTTTGCAA
CCTGACATGCAGCCCACTGAGCAGGAGAGCGTGTCTTTGTGGTGCACTGCAGACAGATCTACGTTTGAGA
ACCTCACATGGTACAAGCTTGGCCCACAGCCTCTGCCAATCCATGTGGGAGAGTTGCCCACACCTGTTTG
CAAGAACTTGGATACTCTTTGGAAATTGAATGCCACCATGTTCTCTAATAGCACAAATGACATTTTGATC
ATGGAGCTTAAGAATGCATCCTTGCAGGACCAAGGAGACTATGTCTGCCTTGCTCAAGACAGGAAGACCA
AGAAAAGACATTGCGTGGTCAGGCAGCTCACAGTCCTAGAGCGTGTGGCACCCACGATCACAGGAAACCT
GGAGAATCAGACGACAAGTATTGGGGAAAGCATCGAAGTCTCATGCACGGCATCTGGGAATCCCCCTCCA
CAGATCATGTGGTTTAAAGATAATGAGACCCTTGTAGAAGACTCAGGCATTGTATTGAAGGATGGGAACC
GGAACCTCACTATCCGCAGAGTGAGGAAGGAGGACGAAGGCCTCTACACCTGCCAGGCATGCAGTGTTCT
TGGCTGTGCAAAAGTGGAGGCATTTTTCATAATAGAAGGTGCCCAGGAAAAGACGAACTTGGAAATCATT
ATTCTAGTAGGCACGGCGGTGATTGCCATGTTCTTCTGGCTACTTCTTGTCATCATCCTACGGACCGTTA
AGCGGGCCAATGGAGGGGAACTGAAGACAGGCTACTTGTCCATCGTCATGGACCCAGATGAACTCCCATT
GGATGAACATTGTGAACGACTGCCTTATGATGCCAGCAAATGGGAATTCCCCAGAGACCGGCTGAAGCTA
GGTAAGCCTCTTGGCCGTGGTGCCTTTGGCCAAGTGATTGAAGCAGATGCCTTTGGAATTGACAAGACAG
CAACTTGCAGGACAGTAGCAGTCAAAATGTTGAAAGAAGGAGCAACACACAGTGAGCATCGAGCTCTCAT
GTCTGAACTCAAGATCCTCATTCATATTGGTCACCATCTCAATGTGGTCAACCTTCTAGGTGCCTGTACC
AAGCCAGGAGGGCCACTCATGGTGATTGTGGAATTCTGCAAATTTGGAAACCTGTCCACTTACCTGAGGA
GCAAGAGAAATGAATTTGTCCCCTACAAGACCAAAGGGGCACGATTCCGTCAAGGGAAAGACTACGTTGG
AGCAATCCCTGTGGATCTGAAACGGCGCTTGGACAGCATCACCAGTAGCCAGAGCTCAGCCAGCTCTGGA
TTTGTGGAGGAGAAGTCCCTCAGTGATGTAGAAGAAGAGGAAGCTCCTGAAGATCTGTATAAGGACTTCC
TGACCTTGGAGCATCTCATCTGTTACAGCTTCCAAGTGGCTAAGGGCATGGAGTTCTTGGCATCGCGAAA
GTGTATCCACAGGGACCTGGCGGCACGAAATATCCTCTTATCGGAGAAGAACGTGGTTAAAATCTGTGAC
TTTGGCTTGGCCCGGGATATTTATAAAGATCCAGATTATGTCAGAAAAGGAGATGCTCGCCTCCCTTTGA
AATGGATGGCCCCAGAAACAATTTTTGACAGAGTGTACACAATCCAGAGTGACGTCTGGTCTTTTGGTGT
TTTGCTGTGGGAAATATTTTCCTTAGGTGCTTCTCCATATCCTGGGGTAAAGATTGATGAAGAATTTTGT
AGGCGATTGAAAGAAGGAACTAGAATGAGGGCCCCTGATTATACTACACCAGAAATGTACCAGACCATGC
TGGACTGCTGGCACGGGGAGCCCAGTCAGAGACCCACGTTTTCAGAGTTGGTGGAACATTTGGGAAATCT
CTTGCAAGCTAATGCTCAGCAGGATGGCAAAGACTACATTGTTCTTCCGATATCAGAGACTTTGAGCATG
GAAGAGGATTCTGGACTCTCTCTGCCTACCTCACCTGTTTCCTGTATGGAGGAGGAGGAAGTATGTGACC
CCAAATTCCATTATGACAACACAGCAGGAATCAGTCAGTATCTGCAGAACAGTAAGCGAAAGAGCCGGCC
TGTGAGTGTAAAAACATTTGAAGATATCCCGTTAGAAGAACCAGAAGTAAAAGTAATCCCAGATGACAAC
CAGACGGACAGTGGTATGGTTCTTGCCTCAGAAGAGCTGAAAACTTTGGAAGACAGAACCAAATTATCTC
CATCTTTTGGTGGAATGGTGCCCAGCAAAAGCAGGGAGTCTGTGGCATCTGAAGGCTCAAACCAGACAAG
CGGCTACCAGTCCGGATATCACTCCGATGACACAGACACCACCGTGTACTCCAGTGAGGAAGCAGAACTT
TTAAAGCTGATAGAGATTGGAGTGCAAACCGGTAGCACAGCCCAGATTCTCCAGCCTGACTCGGGGACCA
CACTGAGCTCTCCTCCTGTTGGATCCGGTGGGAGTGGAGGTGGGAGTGGAATGGTGAGCAAGGGCGAGGA
GGATAACATGGCCATCATCAAGGAGTTCATGCGCTTCAAGGTGCACATGGAGGGCTCCGTGAACGGCCAC
GAGTTCGAGATCGAGGGCGAGGGCGAGGGCCGCCCCTACGAGGGCACCCAGACCGCCAAGCTGAAGGTGA
CCAAGGGTGGCCCCCTGCCCTTCGCCTGGGACATCCTGTCCCCTCAGTTCATGTACGGCTCCAAGGCCTA
CGTGAAGCACCCCGCCGACATCCCCGACTACTTGAAGCTGTCCTTCCCCGAGGGCTTCAAGTGGGAGCGC
GTGATGAACTTCGAGGACGGCGGCGTGGTGACCGTGACCCAGGACTCCTCCCTGCAGGACGGCGAGTTCA
TCTACAAGGTGAAGCTGCGCGGCACCAACTTCCCCTCCGACGGCCCCGTAATGCAGAAGAAGACCATGGG
CTGGGAGGCCTCCTCCGAGCGGATGTACCCCGAGGACGGCGCCCTGAAGGGCGAGATCAAGCAGAGGCTG
AAGCTGAAGGACGGCGGCCACTACGACGCTGAGGTCAAGACCACCTACAAGGCCAAGAAGCCCGTGCAGC
TGCCCGGCGCCTACAACGTCAACATCAAGTTGGACATCACCTCCCACAACGAGGACTACACCATCGTGGA
ACAGTACGAACGCGCCGAGGGCCGCCACTCCACCGGCGGCATGGACGAGCTGTACAAGTAAAGCGGCCGC
TCGAGTCTAGAGGGCCCGTTTAAACCCGCTGATCAGCCTCGACTGTGCCTTCTAGTTGCCAGCCATCTGT
TGTTTGCCCCTCCCCCGTGCCTTCCTTGACCCTGGAAGGTGCCACTCCCACTGTCCTTTCCTAATAAAAT
GAGGAAATTGCATCGCATTGTCTGAGTAGGTGTCATTCTATTCTGGGGGGTGGGGTGGGGCAGGACAGCA
AGGGGGAGGATTGGGAAGACAATAGCAGGCATGCTGGGGATGCGGTGGGCTCTATGGCTTCTGAGGCGGA
AAGAACCAGCTGGGGCTCTAGGGGGTATCCCC
[124 nt withheld, positions 6053-6176]
C
[91 nt withheld, positions 6178-6268]
A
[49 nt withheld, positions 6270-6318]
CCTTTGACGTTGGAGTCCACGTTCTTT
[37 nt withheld, positions 6346-6382]
ACCCTATCTCGGTCTATTCTTTTGATTTATAAGGGATTTTGCCGATTTCGGCCTATTGGTTAAAAAATGA
GCTGATTTAACAAAAATTTAACGCGAATTAATTCTGTGGAATGTGTGTCAGTTAGGGTGTGGAAAGTCCC
CAGGCTCCCCAGCAGGCAGAAGTATGCAAAGCATGCATCTCAATTAGTCAGCAACCAGGTGTGGAAAGTC
CCCAGGCTCCCCAGCAGGCAGAAGTATGCAAAGCATGCATCTCAATTAGTCAGCAACCATAGTCCCGCCC
CTAACTCCGCCCATCCCGCCCCTAACTCCGCCCAGTTCCGCCCATTCTCCGCCCCATGGCTGACTAATTT
TTTTTATTTATGCAGAGGCCGAGGCCGCCTCTGCCTCTGAGCTATTCCAGAAGTAGTGAGGAGGCTTTTT
TGGAGGCCTAGGCTTTTGCAAAAAGCTCCCGGGAGCTTGTATATCCATTTTCGGATCTGATCAGCACGTG
ATGAAAAAGCCTGAACTCACCGCGACGTCTGTCGAGAAGTTTCTGATCGAAAAGTTCGACAGCGTCTCCG
ACCTGATGCAGCTCTCGGAGGGCGAAGAATCTCGTGCTTTCAGCTTCGATGTAGGAGGGCGTGGATATGT
CCTGCGGGTAAATAGCTGCGCCGATGGTTTCTACAAAGATCGTTATGTTTATCGGCACTTTGCATCGGCC
GCGCTCCCGATTCCGGAAGTGCTTGACATTGGGGAATTCAGCGAGAGCCTGACCTATTGCATCTCCCGCC
GTGCACAGGGTGTCACGTTGCAAGACCTGCCTGAAACCGAACTGCCCGCTGTTCTGCAGCCGGTCGCGGA
GGCCATGGATGCGATCGCTGCGGCCGATCTTAGCCAGACGAGCGGGTTCGGCCCATTCGGACCGCAAGGA
ATCGGTCAATACACTACATGGCGTGATTTCATATGCGCGATTGCTGATCCCCATGTGTATCACTGGCAAA
CTGTGATGGACGACACCGTCAGTGCGTCCGTCGCGCAGGCTCTCGATGAGCTGATGCTTTGGGCCGAGGA
CTGCCCCGAAGTCCGGCACCTCGTGCACGCGGATTTCGGCTCCAACAATGTCCTGACGGACAATGGCCGC
ATAACAGCGGTCATTGACTGGAGCGAGGCGATGTTCGGGGATTCCCAATACGAGGTCGCCAACATCTTCT
TCTGGAGGCCGTGGTTGGCTTGTATGGAGCAGCAGACGCGCTACTTCGAGCGGAGGCATCCGGAGCTTGC
AGGATCGCCGCGGCTCCGGGCGTATATGCTCCGCATTGGTCTTGACCAACTCTATCAGAGCTTGGTTGAC
GGCAATTTCGATGATGCAGCTTGGGCGCAGGGTCGATGCGACGCAATCGTCCGATCCGGAGCCGGGACTG
TCGGGCGTACACAAATCGCCCGCAGAAGCGCGGCCGTCTGGACCGATGGCTGTGTAGAAGTACTCGCCGA
TAGTGGAAACCGACGCCCCAGCACTCGTCCGAGGGCAAAGGAATAGCACGTGCTACGAGATTTCGATTCC
ACCGCCGCCTTCTATGAAAGGTTGGGCTTCGGAATCGTTTTCCGGGACGCCGGCTGGATGATCCTCCAGC
GCGGGGATCTCATGCTGGAGTTCTTCGCCCACCCCAACTTGTTTATTGCAGCTTATAATGGTTACAAATA
AAGCAATAGCATCACAAATTTCACAAATAAAGCATTTTTTTCACTGCATTCTAGTTGTGGTTTGTCCAAA
CTCATCAATGTATCTTATCATGTCTGTATACCGTCGACCTCTAGCTAGAGCTTGGCGTAATCATGGTCAT
AGCTGTTTCCTGTGTGAAATTGTTATCCGCTCACAATTCCACACAACATACGAGCCGGAAGCATAAAGTG
TAAAGCCTGGGGTGCCTAATGAGTGAGCTAACTCACATTAATTGCGTTGCGCTCACTGCCCGCTTTCCAG
TCGGGAAACCTGTCGTGCCAGCTGCATTAATGAATCGGCCAACGCGCGGGGAGAGGCGGTTTGCGTATTG
GGCGCTCTTCCGCTTCCTCGCTCACTGACTCGCTGCGCTCGGTCGTTCGGCTGCGGCGAGCGGTATCAGC
TCACTCAAAGGCGGTAATACGGTTATCCACAGAATCAGGGGATAACGCAGGAAAGAACATGTGAGCAAAA
GGCCAGCAAAAGGCCAGGAACCGTAAAAAGGCCGCGTTGCTGGCGTTTTTCCATAGGCTCCGCCCCCCTG
ACGAGCATCACAAAAATCGACGCTCAAGTCAGAGGTGGCGAAACCCGACAGGACTATAAAGATACCAGGC
GTTTCCCCCTGGAAGCTCCCTCGTGCGCTCTCCTGTTCCGACCCTGCCGCTTACCGGATACCTGTCCGCC
TTTCTCCCTTCGGGAAGCGTGGCGCTTTCTCATAGCTCACGCTGTAGGTATCTCAGTTCGGTGTAGGTCG
TTCGCTCCAAGCTGGGCTGTGTGCACGAACCCCCCGTTCAGCCCGACCGCTGCGCCTTATCCGGTAACTA
TCGTCTTGAGTCCAACCCGGTAAGACACGACTTATCGCCACTGGCAGCAGCCACTGGTAACAGGATTAGC
AGAGCGAGGTATGTAGGCGGTGCTACAGAGTTCTTGAAGTGGTGGCCTAACTACGGCTACACTAGAAGAA
CAGTATTTGGTATCTGCGCTCTGCTGAAGCCAGTTACCTTCGGAAAAAGAGTTGGTAGCTCTTGATCCGG
CAAACAAACCACCGCTGGTAGCGGTGGTTTTTTTGTTTGCAAGCAGCAGATTACGCGCAGAAAAAAAGGA
TCTCAAGAAGATCCTTTGATCTTTTCTACGGGGTCTGACGCTCAGTGGAACGAAAACTCACGTTAAGGGA
TTTTGGTCATGAGATTATCAAAAAGGATCTTCACCTAGATCCTTTTAAATTAAAAATGAAGTTTTAAATC
AATCTAAAGTATATATGAGTAAACTTGGTCTGACAGTTACCAATGCTTAATCAGTGAGGCACCTATCTCA
GCGATCTGTCTATTTCGTTCATCCATAGTTGCCTGACTCCCCGTCGTGTAGATAACTACGATACGGGAGG
GCTTACCATCTGGCCCCAGTGCTGCAATGATACCGCGAGACCCACGCTCACCGGCTCCAGATTTATCAGC
AATAAACCAGCCAGCCGGAAGGGCCGAGCGCAGAAGTGGTCCTGCAACTTTATCCGCCTCCATCCAGTCT
ATTAATTGTTGCCGGGAAGCTAGAGTAAGTAGTTCGCCAGTTAATAGTTTGCGCAACGTTGTTGCCATTG
CTACAGGCATCGTGGTGTCACGCTCGTCGTTTGGTATGGCTTCATTCAGCTCCGGTTCCCAACGATCAAG
GCGAGTTACATGATCCCCCATGTTGTGCAAAAAAGCGGTTAGCTCCTTCGGTCCTCCGATCGTTGTCAGA
AGTAAGTTGGCCGCAGTGTTATCACTCATGGTTATGGCAGCACTGCATAATTCTCTTACTGTCATGCCAT
CCGTAAGATGCTTTTCTGTGACTGGTGAGTACTCAACCAAGTCATTCTGAGAATAGTGTATGCGGCGACC
GAGTTGCTCTTGCCCGGCGTCAATACGGGATAATACCGCGCCACATAGCAGAACTTTAAAAGTGCTCATC
ATTGGAAAACGTTCTTCGGGGCGAAAACTCTCAAGGATCTTACCGCTGTTGAGATCCAGTTCGATGTAAC
CCACTCGTGCACCCAACTGATCTTCAGCATCTTTTACTTTCACCAGCGTTTCTGGGTGAGCAAAAACAGG
AAGGCAAAATGCCGCAAAAAAGGGAATAAGGGCGACACGGAAATGTTGAATACTCATACTCTTCCTTTTT
CAATATTATTGAAGCATTTATCAGGGTTATTGTCTCATGAGCGGATACATATTTGAATGTATTTAGAAAA
ATAAACAAATAGGGGTTCCGCGCACATTTCCCCGAAAAGTGCCACCTGACGTC
Features (pLannotate 1.2.2; 21 found; start..end, strand, type, name):
     28..80      -  misc_feature   bom (fragment): basis of mobility region from pBR322
    235..614     +  enhancer       CMV enhancer: human cytomegalovirus immediate early enhancer
    615..818     +  promoter       CMV promoter: human cytomegalovirus (CMV) immediate early promoter
    814..847     +  LTR            5' LTR (truncated) (fragment): truncated 5' long terminal repeat (LTR) from HIV-1
    863..881     +  promoter       T7 promoter: promoter for bacteriophage T7 RNA polymerase
    923..4990    +  CDS            KDR: VGFR2_HUMAN - Also known as FLK1, VEGFR2. Experimental evidence at protein level: Swiss-Prot protein existence level 1. Tyrosine-protein kinase that acts as a cell-surface receptor for VEGFA, VEGFC and VEGFD. Plays an essential role in the regulation of angiogenesis, vascular development, vascular permeability, and embryonic hematopoiesis. Promotes proliferation, survival, migration and differentiation of endothelial cells. Promotes reorganization of the actin cytoskeleton. Isoforms lacking a transmembrane domain, such as isoform 2 and isoform 3, may function as decoy receptors for VEGFA, VEGF
   5021..5728    +  CDS            mCherry: mCherry is a basic (constitutively fluorescent) red fluorescent protein published in 2004, derived from Discosoma sp.. It is reported to be a very rapidly-maturing monomer with low acid sensitivity.
   5783..6007    +  polyA_signal   bGH poly(A) signal: bovine growth hormone polyadenylation signal
   6011..6032    +  promoter       SV40 promoter (fragment): SV40 enhancer and early promoter
   6053..6481    +  rep_origin     f1 ori (sequence partly withheld): f1 bacteriophage origin of replication; arrow indicates direction of (+) strand synthesis
   6495..6824    +  promoter       SV40 promoter: SV40 enhancer and early promoter
   6873..7898    +  CDS            HygR: aminoglycoside phosphotransferase from E. coli; aph(4)-Ia; confers resistance to hygromycin
   7908..8033    +  CDS            ble (fragment): BLE_KLEPN - Experimental evidence at protein level: Swiss-Prot protein existence level 1. Binding protein with a strong affinity to the bleomycin family of antibiotics. Binds to CL990; an antimitotic-antibiotic compound. From Klebsiella pneumoniae.
   8028..8149    +  polyA_signal   SV40 poly(A) signal: SV40 polyadenylation signal
   8222..8238    -  protein_bind   lac operator: The lac repressor binds to the lac operator to inhibit transcription in E. coli. This inhibition can be relieved by adding lactose or isopropyl-β-D-thiogalactopyranoside (IPTG). lac repressor encoded by lacI
   8246..8276    -  promoter       lac promoter: promoter for the E. coli lac operon
   8291..8312    -  protein_bind   CAP binding site: CAP binding activates transcription in the presence of cAMP. E. coli catabolite activator protein
   8325..8417    -  CDS            lacI (fragment): lac repressor; lacI; The lac repressor binds to the lac operator to inhibit transcription in E. coli. This inhibition can be relieved by adding lactose or isopropyl-β-D-thiogalactopyranoside (IPTG).
   8600..9188    -  rep_origin     ori: high-copy-number ColE1/pMB1/pBR322/pUC origin of replication
   9359..10219   -  CDS            AmpR: β-lactamase; bla; confers resistance to ampicillin, carbenicillin, and related antibiotics
  10220..10324   -  promoter       AmpR promoter: bla
