[The description below was written by a language model from this plasmid's Addgene catalogue record and pLannotate feature annotations shown in this document.]
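Description:
pcDNA3.1-VEGFR2-mCherry is a mammalian expression plasmid of about 10.4 kb, built on the pcDNA3.1 backbone, that produces human VEGFR2 (gene KDR, also known as FLK1 or CD309) fused to the red fluorescent protein mCherry. In bacteria it is maintained through a high-copy ColE1/pUC-type origin and selected with ampicillin via the β-lactamase gene and its own promoter. An f1 origin is also present, along with small remnants of lac regulatory sequence and a bom fragment carried over from the backbone.

The expression cassette is driven by the human cytomegalovirus immediate early enhancer and promoter, followed by a T7 promoter that could support in vitro transcription. The KDR open reading frame of roughly 4.1 kb comes next. The mCherry coding sequence begins a short distance downstream on the same strand, so the fluorescent protein sits at the C-terminus of the receptor, on its intracellular side. A bovine growth hormone polyadenylation signal terminates the transcript. A short annotated HIV-1 LTR fragment overlapping the end of the CMV promoter is probably an annotation artefact rather than a functional viral element.

A second cassette consists of the SV40 early promoter, a hygromycin phosphotransferase gene and the SV40 poly(A) signal. This indicates a hygromycin-selectable version of the backbone that could be used to derive stable cell lines, although the catalogue entry does not mention a mammalian selection marker. A small ble fragment after HygR appears vestigial.

The plasmid is intended for visualising VEGFR2 in living or fixed mammalian cells. The associated publication used it to study the timing of VEGFA-induced co-localisation of VEGFR2 with focal adhesion kinase.
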