Addgene plasmid #139606: pcDNA3.1-VEGFR2-mCherry
Purpose: Expresses a VEGFR2-mCherry fusion protein in mammalian cells
Depositing lab: Michael Welsh. Depositing organization: Uppsala University. Publication: Temporal Dynamics of VEGFA-Induced VEGFR2/FAK Co-Localization Depend on SHB. Pietila I, Van Mourik D, Tamelander A, Kriz V, Claesson-Welsh L, Tengholm A, Welsh M. Cells. 2019 Dec 15;8(12). pii: cells8121645. doi: 10.3390/cells8121645. PubMed 31847469.
Backbone
  Vector backbone: pcDNA3.1
  Vector type: Mammalian Expression
Growth in bacteria
  Bacterial resistance: Ampicillin, 100 μg/mL
  Growth temperature: 37°C
  Growth strain: DH5alpha
  Copy number: Unknown
Gene/Insert
  Gene/Insert name: KDR
  Species: H. sapiens (human)
  Insert size (bp): 4078
  Entrez Gene: KDR (a.k.a. CD309, FLK1, VEGFR, VEGFR2)
  Promoter: CMV
  Cloning method: Unknown
  Sequencing primers: 5′ n/a
Terms and licenses: Academic/Nonprofit Terms; Industry Terms: Not Available to Industry
How to cite: pcDNA3.1-VEGFR2-mCherry was a gift from Michael Welsh (Addgene plasmid # 139606 ; http://n2t.net/addgene:139606 ; RRID:Addgene_139606)
